Addgene plasmid #52148: pChlr-3SE
Purpose: Encodes module 3 with amino acids 12S-16E for recognition of nt 6G
Depositing lab: Huimin Zhao. Depositing organization: University of Illinois at Urbana-Champaign. Publication: Modular assembly of designer PUF proteins for specific post-transcriptional regulation of endogenous RNA. Abil Z, Denard CA, Zhao H. J Biol Eng. 2014 Mar 1;8(1):7. 10.1186/1754-1611-8-7 PubMed 24581042.
Backbone
  Vector backbone: pChlr-pNEB193
  Backbone manufacturer: New England Biolabs
  Backbone size w/o insert (bp): 2280
  Total vector size (bp): 2340
  Modifications to backbone: Replaced the original ampicillin resistance gene Bla with the chloramphenicol resistance gene Cam from pACYC (New England Biolabs) using the Gibson Assembly method.
  Vector type: Bacterial Expression
Growth in bacteria
  Bacterial resistance: Chloramphenicol, 25 μg/mL
  Growth temperature: 37°C
  Growth strain: Top10
  Copy number: High Copy
Gene/Insert
  Gene/Insert name: Pumilio homology domain amino acids 97-132 (alt name: PUM-HD module 3)
  Species: H. sapiens (human)
  Insert size (bp): 36
  Mutation: Changed 12C to 12S and 16Q to 16E in Module 3
  GenBank ID: D43951
  Entrez Gene: PUM1 (a.k.a. HSPUM, NEDMSF, PUMH, PUMH1, PUML1, SCA47)
  Cloning method: Unknown
  Sequencing primers: 5′ M13 For; 3′ M13 Rev
Terms and licenses: Academic/Nonprofit Terms; Industry Terms: Not Available to Industry
How to cite: pChlr-3SE was a gift from Huimin Zhao (Addgene plasmid # 52148 ; http://n2t.net/addgene:52148 ; RRID:Addgene_52148)
