[The description below was written by a language model from this plasmid's Addgene catalogue record.]
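Description:
pChlr-3SE is a small, high-copy bacterial plasmid (about 2.3 kb in total) that serves as a parts-library vector for building designer PUF RNA-binding proteins. Its backbone, pChlr-pNEB193, is a derivative of the pUC-type cloning vector pNEB193 in which the original ampicillin resistance gene (bla) was replaced by the chloramphenicol resistance gene from pACYC using Gibson assembly, so the plasmid is selected with chloramphenicol in E. coli. Although it is catalogued as a bacterial expression vector, the record names no promoter or origin of replication and provides no feature table. The insert is flanked by M13 forward and reverse sequencing primer sites.

The payload is a single repeat, module 3, of the Pumilio homology domain (PUM-HD) of human PUM1, covering amino acids 97–132 of the domain. The recorded insert size of 36 appears to match this residue count rather than a length in base pairs, and the difference between backbone and total size is also small, so the exact insert length is not clear from the record. Within this module, position 12 has been changed from cysteine to serine and position 16 from glutamine to glutamate. This 12S–16E combination redirects the repeat to recognise guanine at nucleotide 6 of the target RNA (6G).

Each PUF repeat contacts one RNA base through a few key residues, so variants like this act as interchangeable building blocks. This module is intended to be combined with other repeat modules of chosen specificity to assemble a full PUM-HD that binds a user-defined RNA sequence, for specific post-transcriptional regulation of endogenous transcripts. The cloning method used for the insert is not stated.
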