>Addgene plasmid #52148 | pChlr-3SE | depositor partial sequence | sequence record 80747 | M13F(-40)
AGCTCGGTCTCAAGGTCACGTCCTGTCATTGGCACTACAGATGTATGGCTCCCGTGTTATCGAGAAAGCT
CTTGAGTTTATTCCTTCAGACCAGCAGAATGAGATGGTTCGGGAACTAGATGGCAGAGACCAAGCTTGGC
GTAATCATGGTCATAGCTGTTTCCTGTGTGAAATTGTTATCCGCTCACAATTCCACACAACATACGAGCC
GGAAGCATAAAGTGTAAAGCCTGGGGTGCCTAATGAGTGAGCTAACTCACATTAATTGCGTTGCGCTCAC
TGCCCGCTTTCCAGTCGGGAAACCTGTCGTGCCAGCTGCATTAATGAATCGGCCAACGCGCGGGGAGAGG
CGGTTTGCGTATTGGGCGCTCTTCCGCTTCCTCGCTC
