>Addgene plasmid #52148 | pChlr-3SE | addgene partial sequence | sequence record 89939 | M13pUC-Fwd 5'-CCCAGTCACGACGTTGTAAAACG-3'
TCGAGCTCGGTCTCAAGGTCACGTCCTGTCATTGGCACTACAGATGTATGGCTCCCGTGTTATCGAGAAA
GCTCTTGAGTTTATTCCTTCAGACCAGCAGAATGAGATGGTTCGGGAACTAGATGGCAGAGACCAAGCTT
GGCGTAATCATGGTCATAGCTGTTTCCTGTGTGAAATTGTTATCCGCTCACAATTCCACACAACATACGA
GCCGGAAGCATAAAGTGTAAAGCCTGGGGTGCCTAATGAGTGAGCTAACTCACATTAATTGCGTTGCGCT
CACTGCCCGCTTTCCAGTCGGGAAACCTGTCGTGCCAGCTGCATTAATGAATCGGCCAACGCGCGGGGAG
AGGCGGTTTGCGTATTGGGCGCTCTTCCGCTTCCTCGCTCACTGACTCGCTGCGCTCGGTCGTTCGGCTG
CGGCGAGCGGTATCAGCTCACTCAAAGGCGGTAATACGGTTATCCACAGAATCAGGGGATAACGCAGGAA
AGAACATGTGAGCAAAAGGCCAGCAAAAGGCCAGGAACCGTAAAAAGGCCGCGTTGCTGGCGTTTTTCCA
TAGGCTCCGCCCCCCTGACGAGCATCACAAAAATCGACGCTCAAGTCAGAGGTGGTGAAACCCGACAGGA
CTATAAAGATACCAGGCGTTTCCCCCTGGAAGCTCCCTCGTGCGCTCTCCTGTTCCGACCCTGCCGCTTA
CCGGATACCTGTCCGCCTTTCTCCCTTCGGGAAGCGTGGCGCTTTCTCATAGCTCACGCTGTAGGTATCT
CAGTTCGGTGTAGGTCGTTCGCTCCAAGCTG
